>Addgene plasmid #51571 | PhyB-mCherry-NLS | depositor full sequence | sequence record 78818 | PhyB-mCherry-NLS sequence 12328 bps
GGCCGGCCATTTAAATGTTTAAACGGCCACGCTGGCCGAGGAGAACTTCTAGTATATCTACATACCTAAT
ATTATTGCCTTATTAAAAATGGAATCCCAACAATTACATCAAAATCCACATTCTCTTCAAAATCAATTGT
CCTGTACTTCCTTGTTCATGTGTGTTCAAAAACGTTATATTTATAGGATAATTATACTCTATTTCTCAAC
AAGTAATTGGTTGTTTGGCCGAGCGGTCTAAGGCGCCTGATTCAAGAAATATCTTGACCGCAGTTAACTG
TGGGAATACTCAGGTATCGTAAGATGCAAGAGTTCGAATCTCTTAGCAACCATTATTTTTTTCCTCAACA
TAACGAGAACACACAGGGGCGCTATCGCACAGAATCAAATTCGATGACTGGAAATTTTTTGTTAATTTCA
GAGGTCGCCTGACGCATATACCTTTTTCAACTGAAAAATTGGGAGAAAAAGGAAAGGTGAGAGCGCCGGA
ACCGGCTTTTCATATAGAATAGAGAAGCGTTCATGACTAAATGCTTGCATCACAATACTTGAAGTTGACA
ATATTATTTAAGGACCTATTGTTTTTTCCAATAGGTGGTTAGCAATCGTCTTACTTTCTAACTTTTCTTA
CCTTTTACATTTCAGCAATATATATATATATATTTCAAGGATATACCATTCTAATGTCTGCCCCTAAGTT
ACCAATAGATAGCGGTTTAATATAAGGTTTCAACAAGAAATATTTTGTGAAAATCAAAAGTTAATAGTTT
CACTGTCGAAAATATGAAAGTTTAAGTTTTCAGTTCATCCCATTGTAGTTATCAAATTTCTGTGTTTCCC
GTATATGTGTGCTCTGTATTCATCGCTATCTTGAAACTGGTTATGATCGTTGCGCATGTGACCTGTATCG
CTCAAAAGAGCCCGGCACCGGTACCGGGCAAAAGCCCCTAGCAAGCTAAAATGATTCAACTTTCGTAGTA
ATTTGTTCAACCGGTCACAGTAAAGTCAATGACTAACTTTTGAATCGAGGATGTATTTCCAATTGAAAGC
AATGTATATATAAACCATTGTGTTGAAGCTTGTCTTACAGTTTTCTTGTATCCTCCCATTGTTCATATAG
TACTTAAAGTACCATAATCCTTAAAGAACAAACTTGAAAGAGAATACACTATACACAACTAATAAATAAA
GAATAATCATGGCTGTGACCAAGACAATTGTAGTTCTACCAGGTGACCATGTTGGTCAAGAAATCACTGA
AGAGGCCATTAAAGTTTTAAATGCTATTCAGGAATGTCGTCCAGACAAGGTCAATTTCAAGTTTGATCAT
CATTTGATCGGTGGTGCTGCAATTGATGCCACTGGTGTTCCATTACCAGACGAAGCTTTGGAGGCCTCTA
AGAAAGCTGATGCCGTGCTTCTGGGTGCTGTTGGTGGTCCAAAATGGGGTACTGGCGCTGTCAGACCAGA
ACAAGGTCTTTTGAAAATCCGTAAGGAGTTGCAATTGTATGCTAATCTAAGACCATGTAATTTTGCATCT
GATTCCTTACTAGATCTATCGCCATTGAAGCCTGAAATTGCAAGAGGTACAGATTTCGTCGTTGTTAGAG
AACTAGTGGGTGGTATTTATTTCGGGGAGAGAAAAGAAGATGAAGGTGATGGTGTCGCCTGGGATAGCGA
AAAGTATTCTGTGCCCGAAGTTCAAAGAATCACTAGAATGGCTGCTTTCATGGCTCTGCAACACAACCCA
CCTTTACCTATTTGGTCTCTAGATAAAGCCAACGTTCTAGCATCATCAAGATTATGGAGAAAAACAGTGG
AAGAGACGATTAAGAATGAATTCCCACAATTGACTGTTCAACATCAATTGATTGATTCCGCTGCTATGAT
CTTGGTTAAGAACCCAACTCATCTAAATGGTATTATTATCACAAACAATATGTTTGGTGATATTATCTCC
GATGAAGCCTCCGTGATCCCAGGTTCGTTAGGATTACTTCCATCTGCCTCCTTGGCATCTCTTCCAGATA
AGAATACGGCATTTGGTTTATATGAGCCATGTCATGGCTCTGCTCCAGACTTACCAAAGGGAAAGGTTAA
CCCCGTAGCAACAATCCTATCTGCTGCTATGATGTTGAAGTTGTCTCTGGACCTGTTCGAAGAAGGTGAA
ATTATAGAACAAGCAGTCAAGAAAGTGTTGGATTCTGGTATCAGAACAGCGGATCTAAAGGGTACCAACT
CTACTACTGAGGTCGGTGATGCAGTAGCGAAAGCTGTCAGGGAACTATTAGCTTAGACTTAGTAGATGTA
CAGTTGCATACATAAGTCTGAACAGAAAGAAGTAAATATCATATCTAGTTCGGTTTAGAAATCAGTGACT
ATATTGGTTTTGACCAGATCGCAATCCTTGCAAGCATTTAGTAATGACTATCAAACCGGTGAATCATCTG
ATAAGGCTATATTAGCTTGTGCATTCGCATGTATCGGGAAACGAACGGTACCGGGCCCTAAAACAAGAAG
AGGGTTGACTACATCACGATGAGGGGGATCGAAGAAATGATGGTAAATGAAATAGGAAATCAAGGAGCAT
GAAGGCAAAAGACAAATATAAGGGTCGAACGAAAAATAAAGTGAAAAGTGTTGATATGATGTATTTGGCT
TTGCGGCGCCGAAAAAACGAGTTTACGCAATTGCACAATCATGCTGACTCTGTGGCGGACCCGCGCTCTT
GCCGGCCCGGCGATAACGCTGGGCGTGAGGCTGTGCCCGGCGGAGTTTTTTGCGCCTGCATTTTCCAAGG
TTTACCCTGCGCTAAGGGGCGAGATTGGAGAAGCAATAAGAATGCCGGTTGGGGTTGCGATGATGACGAC
CACGACAACTGGTGTCATTATTTAAGTTGCCGAAAGAACCTGAGTGCATTTGCAACATGAGTATACTAGA
AGAATGAGCCAAGACTTGCGAGACGCGAGTTTGCCGGTGGTGCGAACAATAGAGCGACCATGACCTTGAA
GGTGAGACGCGCATAACCGCTAGAGTACTTTGAAGAGGAAACAGCAATAGGGTTGCTACCAGTATAAATA
GACAGGTACATACAACACTGGAAATGGTTGTCTGTTTGAGTACGCTTTCAATTCATTTGGGTGTGCACTT
TATTATGTTACAATATGGAAGGGAACTTTACACTTCTCCTATGCACATATATTAATTAAAGTCCAATGCT
AGTAGAGAAGGGGGGTAACACCCCTCCGCGCTCTTTTCCGATTTTTTTCTAAACCGTGGAATATTTCGGA
TATCCTTTTGTTGTTTCCGGGTGTACAATATGGACTTCCTCTTTTCTGGCAACCAAACCCATACATCGGG
ATTCCTATAATACCTTCGTTGGTCTCCCTAACATGTAGGTGGCGGAGGGGAGATATACAATAGAACAGAT
ACCAGACAAGACATAATGGGCTAAACAAGACTACACCAATTACACTGCCTCATTGATGGTGGTACATAAC
GAACTAATACTGTAGCCCTAGACTTGATAGCCATCATCATATCGAAGTTTCACTACCCTTTTTCCATTTG
CCATCTATTGAAGTAATAATAGGCGCATGCAACTTCTTTTCTTTTTTTTTCTTTTCTCTCTCCCCCGTTG
TTGTCTCACCATATCCGCAATGACAAAAAAATGATGGAAGACACTAAAGGAAAAAATTAACGACAAAGAC
AGCACCAACAGATGTCGTTGTTCCAGAGCTGATGAGGGGTATCTCGAAGCACACGAAACTTTTTCCTTCC
TTCATTCACGCACACTACTCTCTAATGAGCAACGGTATACGGCCTTCCTTCCAGTTACTTGAATTTGAAA
TAAAAAAAAGTTTGCTGTCTTGCTATCAAGTATAAATAGACCTGCAATTATTAATCTTTTGTTTCCTCGT
CATTGTTCTCGTTCCCTTTCTTCCTTGTTTCTTTTTCTGCACAATATTTCAAGCTATACCAAGCATACAA
TCAACTATCTCATATACAAAGCAATGGTTTCCGGAGTCGGGGGTAGTGGCGGTGGCCGTGGCGGTGGCCG
TGGCGGAGAAGAAGAACCGTCGTCAAGTCACACTCCTAATAACCGAAGAGGAGGAGAACAAGCTCAATCG
TCGGGAACGAAATCTCTCAGACCAAGAAGCAACACTGAATCAATGAGCAAAGCAATTCAACAGTACACCG
TCGACGCAAGACTCCACGCCGTTTTCGAACAATCCGGCGAATCAGGGAAATCATTCGACTACTCACAATC
ACTCAAAACGACGACGTACGGTTCCTCTGTACCTGAGCAACAGATCACAGCTTATCTCTCTCGAATCCAG
CGAGGTGGTTACATTCAGCCTTTCGGATGTATGATCGCCGTCGATGAATCCAGTTTCCGGATCATCGGTT
ACAGTGAAAACGCCAGAGAAATGTTAGGGATTATGCCTCAATCTGTTCCTACTCTTGAGAAACCTGAGAT
TCTAGCTATGGGAACTGATGTGAGATCTTTGTTCACTTCTTCGAGCTCGATTCTACTCGAGCGTGCTTTC
GTTGCTCGAGAGATTACCTTGTTAAATCCGGTTTGGATCCATTCCAAGAATACTGGTAAACCGTTTTACG
CCATTCTTCATAGGATTGATGTTGGTGTTGTTATTGATTTAGAGCCAGCTAGAACTGAAGATCCTGCGCT
TTCTATTGCTGGTGCTGTTCAATCGCAGAAACTCGCGGTTCGTGCGATTTCTCAGTTACAGGCTCTTCCT
GGTGGAGATATTAAGCTTTTGTGTGACACTGTCGTGGAAAGTGTGAGGGACTTGACTGGTTATGATCGTG
TTATGGTTTATAAGTTTCATGAAGATGAGCATGGAGAAGTTGTAGCTGAGAGTAAACGAGATGATTTAGA
GCCTTATATTGGACTGCATTATCCTGCTACTGATATTCCTCAAGCGTCAAGGTTCTTGTTTAAGCAGAAC
CGTGTCCGAATGATAGTAGATTGCAATGCCACACCTGTTCTTGTGGTCCAGGACGATAGGCTAACTCAGT
CTATGTGCTTGGTTGGTTCTACTCTTAGGGCTCCTCATGGTTGTCACTCTCAGTATATGGCTAACATGGG
ATCTATTGCGTCTTTAGCAATGGCGGTTATAATCAATGGAAATGAAGATGATGGGAGCAATGTAGCTAGT
GGAAGAAGCTCGATGAGGCTTTGGGGTTTGGTTGTTTGCCATCACACTTCTTCTCGCTGCATACCGTTTC
CGCTAAGGTATGCTTGTGAGTTTTTGATGCAGGCTTTCGGTTTACAGTTAAACATGGAATTGCAGTTAGC
TTTGCAAATGTCAGAGAAACGCGTTTTGAGAACGCAGACACTGTTATGTGATATGCTTCTGCGTGACTCG
CCTGCTGGAATTGTTACACAGAGTCCCAGTATCATGGACTTAGTGAAATGTGACGGTGCAGCATTTCTTT
ACCACGGGAAGTATTACCCGTTGGGTGTTGCTCCTAGTGAAGTTCAGATAAAAGATGTTGTGGAGTGGTT
GCTTGCGAATCATGCGGATTCAACCGGATTAAGCACTGATAGTTTAGGCGATGCGGGGTATCCCGGTGCA
GCTGCGTTAGGGGATGCTGTGTGCGGTATGGCAGTTGCATATATCACAAAAAGAGACTTTCTTTTTTGGT
TTCGATCTCACACTGCGAAAGAAATCAAATGGGGAGGCGCTAAGCATCATCCGGAGGATAAAGATGATGG
GCAACGAATGCATCCTCGTTCGTCCTTTCAGGCTTTTCTTGAAGTTGTTAAGAGCCGGAGTCAGCCATGG
GAAACTGCGGAAATGGATGCGATTCACTCGCTCCAGCTTATTCTGAGAGACTCTTTTAAAGAATCTGAGG
CGGCTATGAACTCTAAAGTTGTGGATGGTGTGGTTCAGCCATGTAGGGATATGGCGGGGGAACAGGGGAT
TGATGAGTTAGGTGCAGTTGCAAGAGAGATGGTTAGGCTCATTGAGACTGCAACTGTTCCTATATTCGCT
GTGGATGCCGGAGGCTGCATCAATGGATGGAACGCTAAGATTGCAGAGTTGACAGGTCTCTCAGTTGAAG
AAGCTATGGGGAAGTCTCTGGTTTCTGATTTAATATACAAAGAGAATGAAGCAACTGTCAATAAGCTTCT
TTCTCGTGCTTTGAGAGGGGACGAGGAAAAGAATGTGGAGGTTAAGCTGAAAACTTTCAGCCCCGAACTA
CAAGGGAAAGCAGTTTTTGTGGTTGTGAATGCTTGTTCCAGCAAGGACTACTTGAACAACATTGTCGGCG
TTTGTTTTGTTGGACAAGACGTTACTAGTCAGAAAATCGTAATGGATAAGTTCATCAACATACAAGGAGA
TTACAAGGCTATTGTACATAGCCCAAACCCTCTAATCCCGCCAATTTTTGCTGCTGACGAGAACACGTGC
TGCCTGGAATGGAACATGGCGATGGAAAAGCTTACGGGTTGGTCTCGCAGTGAAGTGATTGGGAAAATGA
TTGTCGGGGAAGTGTTTGGGAGCTGTTGCATGCTAAAGGGTCCTGATGCTTTAACCAAGTTCATGATTGT
ATTGCATAATGCGATTGGTGGCCAAGATACGGATAAGTTCCCTTTCCCATTCTTTGACCGCAATGGGAAG
TTTGTTCAGGCTCTATTGACTGCAAACAAGCGGGTTAGCCTCGAGGGAAAGGTTATTGGGGCTTTCTGTT
TCTTGCAAATCCCGAGCGAATTCGATAGTGCTGGTAGTGCTGGTAGTGCTGGTGGTAGTTCCCTAGTGAG
CAAGGGCGAGGAGGATAACATGGCCATCATCAAGGAGTTCATGCGCTTCAAGGTGCACATGGAGGGCTCC
GTGAACGGCCACGAGTTCGAGATCGAGGGCGAGGGCGAGGGCCGCCCCTACGAGGGCACCCAGACCGCCA
AGCTGAAGGTGACCAAGGGTGGCCCCCTGCCCTTCGCCTGGGACATCCTGTCCCCTCAGTTCATGTACGG
CTCCAAGGCCTACGTGAAGCACCCCGCCGACATCCCCGACTACTTGAAGCTGTCCTTCCCCGAGGGCTTC
AAGTGGGAGCGCGTGATGAACTTCGAGGACGGCGGCGTGGTGACCGTGACCCAGGACTCCTCCCTGCAGG
ACGGCGAGTTCATCTACAAGGTGAAGCTGCGCGGCACCAACTTCCCCTCCGACGGCCCCGTAATGCAGAA
GAAGACCATGGGCTGGGAGGCCTCCTCCGAGCGGATGTACCCCGAGGACGGCGCCCTGAAGGGCGAGATC
AAGCAGAGGCTGAAGCTGAAGGACGGCGGCCACTACGACGCTGAGGTCAAGACCACCTACAAGGCCAAGA
AGCCCGTGCAGCTGCCCGGCGCCTACAACGTCAACATCAAGTTGGACATCACCTCCCACAACGAGGACTA
CACCATCGTGGAACAGTACGAACGCGCCGAGGGCCGCCACTCCACCGGCGGCATGGACGAGCTGTACAAG
GGTAGCGATAGCGCAGGCAGTGCTGGTAAGGCTAGCGGTCCAAAGAAAAAGCGCAAGGTGGGTATGGCTT
CTATGACTGGTGGTCAACAAATGTAGGCGGCCGCCACCGCGGTGGAGCTCTAAGCAAATAGCTAAATTAT
ATACGAATTAATATTATGATTAAGTGTTTACGTGAGTGCGATATTTTTATTACTATCTTATACAGTTGTA
TATACTCTATAAAATGAGTTGTCTATTAATTAACGCGATGAATGCTTTCTGGGTTTACCTCTCCAACAAC
TCTAGTTTACTTCTCAATACATTCAATTGTATTTGATTTGTCAATACTTCATCATTAATCAATTCTATAG
TTTTGTTTTTCTCGTTTATTTCCAAATTTAATGCATCAATTTTATTATTCAATTTGTCGTTGATTTTGGT
TAATGATTTTATGGTTTGATCTCTGGCATTGATTGTTTGTGTTAGTTTTTCATTATTGATAATTAAATTA
TTTAAGTTAGTTATCAACTCGGTGTTTTCAAGTTTCAAGTTTTCAATTTCTTTAGAGTTTATTAGATTTG
TCAAAGTTTCTGAATTGCTTGATTGGTCCTGTAGAAGAGTATTTGTTGTTGTGGATAATTGATTCAATTT
TTGAGACAATTGCTGGAAGGCGTTGAAATATCTAGCATCAATCTCATGGTTTTTTTCCCGAGAGTCTCGT
AGATTCAATTGTTTTAATATATCTTGGGACCACTCTTGATTTGAACTCATGGAAATTAAACTGGGTGTTG
TGTTGTGGTGTAATGATTGTACCCCCTTTGCTTATAATTGTGTGGCCACCGAAGTCGGTGATGCTGTCGC
CGAAGAAGTTAAGAAAATCCTTGCTTAAAAAGATTCTCTTTTTTTATGATATTTGTACATAAACTTTATA
AATGAAATTCATAATAGAAACGACACGAAATTACAAAATGGAATATGTTCATAGGGTAGACGAAACTATA
TACGCAATCTACATACATTTATCAAGAAGGAGAAAAAGGAGGATGTAAAGGAATACAGGTAAGCAAATTG
ATACTAATGGCTCAACGTGATAAGGAAAAAGAATTGCACTTTAACATTAATATTGACAAGGAGGAGGGCA
CCACACAAAAAGTTAGGTGTAACAGAAAATCATGAAACTATGATTCCTAATTTATATATTGGAGGATTTT
CTCTAAAAAAAAAAAAATACAACAAATAAAAAACACTCAATGACCTGACCATTTGATGGAGTTTAAGTCA
ATACCTTCTTGAACCATTTCCCATAATGGTGAAAGTTCCCTCAAGAATTTTACTCTGTCAGAAACGGCCT
TAACGACGTAGGCCGGCCATTTAAATGTTTAAACGGCCACGCTGGCCCAATTCGCCCTATAGTGAGTCGT
ATTACAATTCACTGGCCGTCGTTTTACAACGTCGTGACTGGGAAAACCCTGGCGTTACCCAACTTAATCG
CCTTGCAGCACATCCCCCTTTCGCCAGCTGGCGTAATAGCGAAGAGGCCCGCACCGATCGCCCTTCCCAA
CAGTTGCGCAGCCTGAATGGCGAATGG
[124 nt withheld, positions 9058-9181]
C
[91 nt withheld, positions 9183-9273]
A
[49 nt withheld, positions 9275-9323]
CCTTTGACGTTGGAGTCCACGTTCTTT
[37 nt withheld, positions 9351-9387]
ACCCTATCTCGGTCTATTCTTTTGATTTATAAGGGATTTTGCCGATTTCGGCCTATTGGTTAAAAAATGA
GCTGATTTAACAAAAATTTAACGCGAATTTTAACAAAATATTAACGCTTACAATTTCCTGATGCGGTATT
TTCTCCTTACGCATCTGTGCGGTATTTCACACCGCATAGGGTAATAACTGATATAATTAAATTGAAGCTC
TAATTTGTGAGTTTAGTATTAGGATCTCTACCCTTGGCGAAAAGTCCTCTGCCAACAATGATGATATCTG
ATCCACCACTTACAACTTCGTCGACGGTTCTGTACTGCTGACCCAATATGCGTATATATACCAATCTAAG
TCTGTGCTCCTTCCTTCGTTCTTCCTTCTGTTCGGAGATTACCGAATCAAAAAAATTTCAAGGAAACCGA
AATCAAAAAAAAGAATAAAAAAAAAATGATGAATTGAAAAGGTGGTATGGTGCACTCTCAGTACAATCTG
CTCTGATGCCGCATAGTTAAGCCAGCCCCGACACCCGCCAACACCCGCTGACGCGCCCTGACGGGCTTGT
CTGCTCCCGGCATCCGCTTACAGACAAGCTGTGACCGTCTCCGGGAGCTGCATGTGTCAGAGGTTTTCAC
CGTCATCACCGAAACGCGCGAGACGAAAGGGCCTCGTGATACGCCTATTTTTATAGGTTAATGTCATGAT
AATAATGGTTTCTTAGACGTCGGCGCGCCGAGGACGTCAGGTGGCACTTTTCGGGGAAATGTGCGCGGAA
CCCCTATTTGTTTATTTTTCTAAATACATTCAAATATGTATCCGCTCATGAGACAATAACCCTGATAAAT
GCTTCAATAATATTGAAAAAGGAAGAGTATGAGTATTCAACATTTCCGTGTCGCCCTTATTCCCTTTTTT
GCGGCATTTTGCCTTCCTGTTTTTGCTCACCCAGAAACGCTGGTGAAAGTAAAAGATGCTGAAGATCAGT
TGGGTGCACGAGTGGGTTACATCGAACTGGATCTCAACAGCGGTAAGATCCTTGAGAGTTTTCGCCCCGA
AGAACGTTTTCCAATGATGAGCACTTTTAAAGTTCTGCTATGTGGCGCGGTATTATCCCGTATTGACGCC
GGGCAAGAGCAACTCGGTCGCCGCATACACTATTCTCAGAATGACTTGGTTGAGTACTCACCAGTCACAG
AAAAGCATCTTACGGATGGCATGACAGTAAGAGAATTATGCAGTGCTGCCATAACCATGAGTGATAACAC
TGCGGCCAACTTACTTCTGACAACGATCGGAGGACCGAAGGAGCTAACCGCTTTTTTGCACAACATGGGG
GATCATGTAACTCGCCTTGATCGTTGGGAACCGGAGCTGAATGAAGCCATACCAAACGACGAGCGTGACA
CCACGATGCCTGTAGCAATGGCAACAACGTTGCGCAAACTATTAACTGGCGAACTACTTACTCTAGCTTC
CCGGCAACAATTAATAGACTGGATGGAGGCGGATAAAGTTGCAGGACCACTTCTGCGCTCGGCCCTTCCG
GCTGGCTGGTTTATTGCTGATAAATCTGGAGCCGGTGAGCGTGGGTCTCGCGGTATCATTGCAGCACTGG
GGCCAGATGGTAAGCCCTCCCGTATCGTAGTTATCTACACGACGGGGAGTCAGGCAACTATGGATGAACG
AAATAGACAGATCGCTGAGATAGGTGCCTCACTGATTAAGCATTGGTAACTGTCAGACCAAGTTTACTCA
TATATACTTTAGATTGATTTAAAACTTCATTTTTAATTTAAAAGGATCTAGGTGAAGATCCTTTTTGATA
ATCTCATGACCAAAATCCCTTAACGTGAGTTTTCGTTCCACTGAGCGTCAGACCCCGTAGAAAAGATCAA
AGGATCTTCTTGAGATCCTTTTTTTCTGCGCGTAATCTGCTGCTTGCAAACAAAAAAACCACCGCTACCA
GCGGTGGTTTGTTTGCCGGATCAAGAGCTACCAACTCTTTTTCCGAAGGTAACTGGCTTCAGCAGAGCGC
AGATACCAAATACTGTTCTTCTAGTGTAGCCGTAGTTAGGCCACCACTTCAAGAACTCTGTAGCACCGCC
TACATACCTCGCTCTGCTAATCCTGTTACCAGTGGCTGCTGCCAGTGGCGATAAGTCGTGTCTTACCGGG
TTGGACTCAAGACGATAGTTACCGGATAAGGCGCAGCGGTCGGGCTGAACGGGGGGTTCGTGCACACAGC
CCAGCTTGGAGCGAACGACCTACACCGAACTGAGATACCTACAGCGTGAGCTATGAGAAAGCGCCACGCT
TCCCGAAGGGAGAAAGGCGGACAGGTATCCGGTAAGCGGCAGGGTCGGAACAGGAGAGCGCACGAGGGAG
CTTCCAGGGGGAAACGCCTGGTATCTTTATAGTCCTGTCGGGTTTCGCCACCTCTGACTTGAGCGTCGAT
TTTTGTGATGCTCGTCAGGGGGGCGGAGCCTATGGAAAAACGCCAGCAACGCGGCCTTTTTACGGTTCCT
GGCCTTTTGCTGGCCTTTTGCTCACATGTTCTTTCCTGCGTTATCCCCTGATTCTGTGGATAACCGTATT
ACCGCCTTTGAGTGAGCTGATACCGCTCGCCGCAGCCGAACGACCGAGCGCAGCGAGTCAGTGAGCGAGG
AAGCGGAAGAGCGCCCAATACGCAAACCGCCTCTCCCCGCGCGTTGGCCGATTCATTAATGCAGCTGGCA
CGACAGGTTTCCCGACTGGAAAGCGGGCAGTGAGCGCAACGCAATTAATGTGAGTTAGCTCACTCATTAG
GCACCCCAGGCTTTACACTTTATGCTTCCGGCTCCTATGTTGTGTGGAATTGTGAGCGGATAACAATTTC
ACACAGGAAACAGCTATGACCATGATTACGCCAAGCTCGGAATTAACCCTCACTAAAGGGAACAAAAGCT
G
Features (pLannotate 1.2.2; 26 found; start..end, strand, type, name):
     59..136     +  CDS            YO192_YEAST (fragment): Experimental evidence at protein level: Swiss-Prot protein existence level 1. From Saccharomyces cerevisiae (strain ATCC 204508 / S288c) (Baker's yeast).
    276..683     +  promoter       LEU2 promoter: S. cerevisiae LEU2
   1199..2293    +  CDS            LEU2: LEU3_YEAST - Experimental evidence at protein level: Swiss-Prot protein existence level 1. Catalyzes the oxidation of 3-carboxy-2-hydroxy-4- methylpentanoate (3-isopropylmalate) to 3-carboxy-4-methyl-2- oxopentanoate. The product decarboxylates to 4-methyl-2 oxopentanoate. From Saccharomyces cerevisiae (strain ATCC 204508 / S288c) (Baker's yeast).
   2589..2927    +  CDS            YO085_YEAST: Protein predicted: Swiss-Prot protein existence level 4. From Saccharomyces cerevisiae (strain ATCC 204508 / S288c) (Baker's yeast).
   3292..3996    +  promoter       ADH1 promoter: S. cerevisiae ADH1; promoter for alcohol dehydrogenase 1
   4014..6737    +  CDS            PHYB (fragment): PHYB_ARATH - Also known as HY3 From Arabidopsis thaliana (Mouse-ear cress).
   6783..7490    +  CDS            mCherry: mCherry is a basic (constitutively fluorescent) red fluorescent protein published in 2004, derived from Discosoma sp.. It is reported to be a very rapidly-maturing monomer with low acid sensitivity.
   7587..7610    -  misc_feature   MCS (fragment): pBluescript multiple cloning site
   8306..8358    +  CDS            LEU2 (fragment): 3-isopropylmalate dehydrogenase, required for leucine biosynthesis; S. cerevisiae LEU2; yeast auxotrophic marker
   8720..8830    -  CDS            NFS1 (fragment): NFS1_YEAST - Also known as SPL1 From Saccharomyces cerevisiae (strain ATCC 204508 / S288c) (Baker's yeast).
   8876..8894    -  promoter       T7 promoter: promoter for bacteriophage T7 RNA polymerase
   8897..9054    +  CDS            lacZα (fragment): LacZα fragment of β-galactosidase; lacZ fragment
   9058..9486    +  rep_origin     f1 ori (sequence partly withheld): f1 bacteriophage origin of replication; arrow indicates direction of (+) strand synthesis
   9514..9565    -  misc_feature   bom (fragment): basis of mobility region from pBR322
   9621..9713    -  CDS            URA3 (fragment): PYRF_YEAST - Experimental evidence at protein level: Swiss-Prot protein existence level 1. From Saccharomyces cerevisiae (strain ATCC 204508 / S288c) (Baker's yeast).
   9713..9845    -  promoter       URA3 promoter (fragment): S. cerevisiae URA3
   9853..9902    -  misc_feature   bom (fragment): basis of mobility region from pBR322
  10004..10039   -  CDS            rop (fragment): Rop protein, which maintains plasmids at low copy number; rop
  10151..10255   +  promoter       AmpR promoter: bla
  10256..11116   +  CDS            AmpR: β-lactamase; bla; confers resistance to ampicillin, carbenicillin, and related antibiotics
  11287..11875   +  rep_origin     ori: high-copy-number ColE1/pMB1/pBR322/pUC origin of replication
  12058..12150   +  CDS            lacI (fragment): lac repressor; lacI; The lac repressor binds to the lac operator to inhibit transcription in E. coli. This inhibition can be relieved by adding lactose or isopropyl-β-D-thiogalactopyranoside (IPTG).
  12163..12184   +  protein_bind   CAP binding site: CAP binding activates transcription in the presence of cAMP. E. coli catabolite activator protein
  12199..12229   +  promoter       lac promoter: promoter for the E. coli lac operon
  12233..12255   +  protein_bind   lac operator (fragment): The lac repressor binds to the lac operator to inhibit transcription in E. coli. This inhibition can be relieved by adding lactose or isopropyl-β-D-thiogalactopyranoside (IPTG). lac repressor encoded by lacI
  12298..12316   +  promoter       T3 promoter: promoter for bacteriophage T3 RNA polymerase
