[The description below was written by a language model from this plasmid's Addgene catalogue record and pLannotate feature annotations shown in this document.]
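Description:
PhyB-mCherry-NLS is a yeast expression plasmid built on pRS305, an integrating shuttle vector of the pRS series. The feature table shows no yeast replication origin or centromere, consistent with a design in which stable maintenance in Saccharomyces cerevisiae depends on chromosomal integration. Selection in yeast is through the LEU2 auxotrophic marker, present with its own promoter. In E. coli the plasmid is propagated at high copy from a ColE1/pUC-type origin with ampicillin resistance (AmpR). An f1 origin, T7 and T3 promoters and lac/lacZα remnants are carried over from the pBluescript-derived backbone. Several short annotated fragments (URA3, rop, bom, a second LEU2 piece, flanking yeast ORFs) appear to be backbone or genomic carry-over rather than functional elements.

The payload is a truncated Arabidopsis thaliana phytochrome B, residues 1–908 only, placed directly downstream of the constitutive yeast ADH1 promoter. It is fused at its C terminus to the red fluorescent protein mCherry through a 15-residue flexible linker. A further 10-residue linker joins mCherry to a nuclear localization signal, which acts as the targeting "anchor". The NLS itself is not called in the automated annotation, and no terminator is annotated. The insert was cloned between ApaI and NotI sites.

The construct gives constitutive expression of nuclear-localized, fluorescently trackable PhyB in budding yeast. According to the associated publication title, it belongs to a light-inducible organelle-targeting system for dynamically activating and inactivating signaling. In that system, anchored PhyB presumably serves as the compartment-specific docking partner for light-controlled recruitment of other proteins.
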