Addgene plasmid #51571: PhyB-mCherry-NLS
Purpose: Constitutively express nuclear localized PhyB in Saccharomyces cerevisiae
Depositing lab: Chao Tang. Depositing organization: Peking University. Publication: A light-inducible organelle-targeting system for dynamically activating and inactivating signaling in budding yeast. Yang X, Jost AP, Weiner OD, Tang C. Mol Biol Cell. 2013 Aug;24(15):2419-30. doi: 10.1091/mbc.E13-03-0126. Epub 2013 Jun 12. PubMed 23761071.
Backbone
  Vector backbone: pRS305
  Backbone size w/o insert (bp): 7236
  Vector type: Yeast Expression
  Selectable markers: LEU2
Growth in bacteria
  Bacterial resistance: Ampicillin, 100 μg/mL
  Growth temperature: 37°C
  Growth strain: DH5alpha
  Copy number: High Copy
Gene/Insert
  Gene/Insert name: PhyB
  Species: A. thaliana (mustard weed)
  Insert size (bp): 5092
  Mutation: 1-908aa only
  Entrez Gene: PHYB (a.k.a. AT2G18790, HY3, MSF3.17, MSF3_17, OOP1, OUT OF PHASE 1, PHYTOCHROME B, phytochrome B)
  Promoter: ADH1pr
  Tag / fusion protein: mCherry (C terminal on insert); NLS (C terminal on insert)
  Cloning method: Restriction Enzyme; 5′ cloning site Apa1 (not destroyed); 3′ cloning site NotI (not destroyed)
  Sequencing primers: 5′ mCherry F
Resource information
  A portion of this plasmid was derived from a plasmid made by: Jared Toettcher
Terms and licenses: Academic/Nonprofit Terms; Industry Terms: Not Available to Industry
Depositor comments: There is a 15-aa linker (EFDSAGSAGSAGGSS) between the PhyB and mCherry and a 10-aa linker (SAGSAGKASG) between mCherry and anchor gene.
How to cite: PhyB-mCherry-NLS was a gift from Chao Tang (Addgene plasmid # 51571 ; http://n2t.net/addgene:51571 ; RRID:Addgene_51571)
