>Addgene plasmid #51571 | PhyB-mCherry-NLS | addgene partial sequence | sequence record 93723 | yADH1-F 5'-ATACGGCCTTCCTTCCAGTT-3'
AGTATAAATAGACCTGCAATTATTAATCTTTTGTTTCCTCGTCATTGTTCTCGTTCCCTTTCTTCCTTGT
TTCTTTTTCTGCACAATATTTCAAGCTATACCAAGCATACAATCAACTATCTCATATACAAAGCAATGGT
TTCCGGAGTCGGGGGTAGTGGCGGTGGCCGTGGCGGTGGCCGTGGCGGAGAAGAAGAACCGTCGTCAAGT
CACACTCCTAATAACCGAAGAGGAGGAGAACAAGCTCAATCGTCGGGAACGAAATCTCTCAGACCAAGAA
GCAACACTGAATCAATGAGCAAAGCAATTCAACAGTACACCGTCGACGCAAGACTCCACGCCGTTTTCGA
ACAATCCGGCGAATCAGGGAAATCATTCGACTACTCACAATCACTCAAAACGACGACGTACGGTTCCTCT
GTACCTGAGCAACAGATCACAGCTTATCTCTCTCGAATCCAGCGAGGTGGTTACATTCAGCCTTTCGGAT
GTATGATCGCCGTCGATGAATCCAGTTTCCGGATCATCGGTTACAGTGAAAACGCCAGAGAAATGTTAGG
GATTATGCCTCAATCTGTTCCTACTCTTGAGAAACCTGAGATTCTAGCTATGGGAACTGATGTGAGATCT
TTGTTCACTTCTTCGAGCTCGATTCTACTCGAGCGTGCTTTCGTTGCTCGAGAGATTACCTTGTTAAATC
CGGTTTGGATCCATTCCAAGAATACTGGTAAACCGTTTTACGCCATTCTTCATAGGATTGATGTTGGTGT
TGTTATTGATTTAGAGCCAGCTAGAACTGAAGATCCTGCGCTTTCTATTGCTGGTGCTG
