>Addgene plasmid #51571 | PhyB-mCherry-NLS | addgene partial sequence | sequence record 93738 | mCherry-F 5'-ccccgtaatgcagaagaaga-3'
CCGAGGACGGCGCCCTGAAGGGCGAGATCAAGCAGAGGCTGAAGCTGAAGGACGGCGGCCACTACGACGC
TGAGGTCAAGACCACCTACAAGGCCAAGAAGCCCGTGCAGCTGCCCGGCGCCTACAACGTCAACATCAAG
TTGGACATCACCTCCCACAACGAGGACTACACCATCGTGGAACAGTACGAACGCGCCGAGGGCCGCCACT
CCACCGGCGGCATGGACGAGCTGTACAAGGGTAGCGATAGCGCAGGCAGTGCTGGTAAGGCTAGCGGTCC
AAAGAAAAAGCGCAAGGTGGGTATGGCTTCTATGACTGGTGGTCAACAAATGTAGGCGGCCGCCACCGCG
GTGGAGCTCTAAGCAAATAGCTAAATTATATACGAATTAATATTATGATTAAGTGTTTACGTGAGTGCGA
TATTTTTATTACTATCTTATACAGTTGTATATACTCTATAAAATGAGTTGTCTATTAATTAACGCGATGA
ATGCTTTCTGGGTTTACCTCTCCAACAACTCTAGTTTACTTCTCAATACATTCAATTGTATTTGATTTGT
CAATACTTCATCATTAATCAATTCTATAGTTTTGTTTTTCTCGTTTATTTCCAAATTTAATGCATCAATT
TTATTATTCAATTTGTCGTTGATTTTGGTTAATGATTTTATGGTTTGATCTCTGGCATTGATTGTTTGTG
TTAGTTTTTCATTATTGATAATTAAATTATTTAAGTTAGTTATCAACTCGGTGTTTTCAAGTTTCAAGTT
TTCAATTTCTTTAGAGTTTATTAGATTTGTCAAAGTTTCTGAATTGCTTGATTGGTCCTG
