>Addgene plasmid #51571 | PhyB-mCherry-NLS | addgene partial sequence | sequence record 94377 | mCherry-R 5'-TTGGTCACCTTCAGCTTGG-3'
CCTCGATCTCGAACTCGTGGCCGTTCACGGAGCCCTCCATGTGCACCTTGAAGCGCATGAACTCCTTGAT
GATGGCCATGTTATCCTCCTCGCCCTTGCTCACTAGGGAACTACCACCAGCACTACCAGCACTACCAGCA
CTATCGAATTCGCTCGGGATTTGCAAGAAACAGAAAGCCCCAATAACCTTTCCCTCGAGGCTAACCCGCT
TGTTTGCAGTCAATAGAGCCTGAACAAACTTCCCATTGCGGTCAAAGAATGGGAAAGGGAACTTATCCGT
ATCTTGGCCACCAATCGCATTATGCAATACAATCATGAACTTGGTTAAAGCATCAGGACCCTTTAGCATG
CAACAGCTCCCAAACACTTCCCCGACAATCATTTTCCCAATCACTTCACTGCGAGACCAACCCGTAAGCT
TTTCCATCGCCATGTTCCATTCCAGGCAGCACGTGTTCTCGTCAGCAGCAAAAATTGGCGGGATTAGAGG
GTTTGGGCTATGTACAATAGCCTTGTAATCTCCTTGTATGTTGATGAACTTATCCATTACGATTTTCTGA
CTAGTAACGTCTTGTCCAACAAAACAAACGCCGACAATGTTGTTCAAGTAGTCCTTGCTGGAACAAGCAT
TCACAACCACAAAAACTGCTTTCCCTTGTAGTTCGGGGCTGAAAGTTTTCAGCTTAACCTCCACATTCTT
TTCCTCGTCCCCTCTCAAAGCACGAGAAAGAAGCTTATTGACAGTTGCTTCATTCTCTTTGTATATTAAA
TCAGAAACCAGAGACTTCCCCATAGCTTCTTCAACTGAGAGACCTGTCAACTCTGCAATCTTAGCGTTCC
ATCCATTGATGC
